>Addgene plasmid #23914 | pDONR223-LMTK2 | addgene full sequence | sequence record 424758 | Addgene NGS Result
ATCAATTTGTTGCAACGAACAGGTCACTATCAGTCAAAATAAAATCATTATTTGGGGCCCGAGCTTAAGA
CTGGCCGTCGTTTTACAACGTCGTGACTGGGAAAACATCCATGCTAGCGTTAACGCGAGAGTAGGGAACT
GCCAGGCATCAAATAAAACGAAAGGCTCAGTCGGAAGACTGGGCCTTTCGTTTTATCTGTTGTTTGTCGG
TGAACGCTCTCCTGAGTAGGACAAATCCGCCGGGAGCGGATTTGAACGTTGTGAAGCAACGGCCCGGAGG
GTGGCGGGCAGGACGCCCGCCATAAACTGCCAGGCATCAAACTAAGCAGAAGGCCATCCTGACGGATGGC
CTTTTTGCGTTTCTACAAACTCTTCCTGGCTAGCGGTACGCGTATTAATTGCGTTGCGCTCACTGCCCGC
TTTCCAGTCGGGAAACCTGTCGTGCCAGCTGCATTAATGAATCGGCCAACGCGCGGGGAGAGGCGGTTTG
CGTATTGGGCGCTCTTCCGCTTCCTCGCTCACTGACTCGCTGCGCTCGGTCGTTCGGCTGCGGCGAGCGG
TATCAGCTCACTCAAAGGCGGTAATACGGTTATCCACAGAATCAGGGGATAACGCAGGAAAGAACATGTG
AGCAAAAGGCCAGCAAAAGGCCAGGAACCGTAAAAAGGCCGCGTTGCTGGCGTTTTTCCATAGGCTCCGC
CCCCCTGACGAGCATCACAAAAATCGACGCTCAAGTCAGAGGTGGCGAAACCCGACAGGACTATAAAGAT
ACCAGGCGTTTCCCCCTGGAAGCTCCCTCGTGCGCTCTCCTGTTCCGACCCTGCCGCTTACCGGATACCT
GTCCGCCTTTCTCCCTTCGGGAAGCGTGGCGCTTTCTCATAGCTCACGCTGTAGGTATCTCAGTTCGGTG
TAGGTCGTTCGCTCCAAGCTGGGCTGTGTGCACGAACCCCCCGTTCAGCCCGACCGCTGCGCCTTATCCG
GTAACTATCGTCTTGAGTCCAACCCGGTAAGACACGACTTATCGCCACTGGCAGCAGCCACTGGTAACAG
GATTAGCAGAGCGAGGTATGTAGGCGGTGCTACAGAGTTCTTGAAGTGGTGGCCTAACTACGGCTACACT
AGAAGAACAGTATTTGGTATCTGCGCTCTGCTGAAGCCAGTTACCTTCGGAAAAAGAGTTGGTAGCTCTT
GATCCGGCAAACAAACCACCGCTGGTAGCGGTGGTTTTTTTGTTTGCAAGCAGCAGATTACGCGCAGAAA
AAAAGGATCTCAAGAAGATCCTTTGATCTTTTCTACGGGGTCTGACGCTCAGTGGAACGACGCGTAACTC
ACGTTAAGGGATTTTGGTCATGGGTGGCTCGAGGGTTATTTGCCGACTACCTTGGTGATCTCGCCTTTCA
CGTAGTGGACAAATTCTTCCAACTGATCTGCGCGCGAGGCCAAGCGATCTTCTTCTTGTCCAAGATAAGC
CTGTCTAGCTTCAAGTATGACGGGCTGATACTGGGCCGGCAGGCGCTCCATTGCCCAGTCGGCAGCGACA
TCCTTCGGCGCGATTTTGCCGGTTACTGCGCTGTACCAAATGCGGGACAACGTAAGCACTACATTTCGCT
CATCGCCAGCCCAGTCGGGCGGCGAGTTCCATAGCGTTAAGGTTTCATTTAGCGCCTCAAATAGATCCTG
TTCAGGAACCGGATCAAAGAGTTCCTCCGCCGCTGGACCTACCAAGGCAACGCTATGTTCTCTTGCTTTT
GTCAGCAAGATAGCCAGATCAATGTCGATCGTGGCTGGCTCGAAGATACCTGCAAGAATGTCATTGCGCT
GCCATTCTCCAAATTGCAGTTCGCGCTTAGCTGGATAACGCCACGGAATGATGTCGTCGTGCACAACAAT
GGTGACTTCTACAGCGCGGAGAATCTCGCTCTCTCCAGGGGAAGCCGAAGTTTCCAAAAGGTCGTTGATC
AAAGCTCGCCGCGTTGTTTCATCAAGCCTTACGGTCACCGTAACCAGCAAATCAATATCACTGTGTGGCT
TCAGGCCGCCATCCACTGCGGAGCCGTACAAATGTACGGCCAGCAACGTCGGTTCGAGATGGCGCTCGAT
GACGCCAACTACCTCTGATAGTTGAGTCGATACTTCGGCGATCACCGCTTCCCTCATAATGTTTAACTTT
GTTTTAGGGCGACTGCCCTGCTGCGTAACATCGTTGCTGCTCCATAACATCAAACATCGACCCACGGCGT
AACGCGCTTGCTGCTTGGATGCCCGAGGCATAGACTGTACCCCAAAAAAACAGTCATAACAAGCCATGAA
AACCGCCACTGCGCCGTTACCACCGCTGCGTTCGGTCAAGGTTCTGGACCAGTTGCGTGAGCGCATACGC
TACTTGCATTACAGCTTACGAACCGAACAGGCTTATGTCCACTGGGTTCGTGCCTTCATCCGTTTCCACG
GTGTGCGTCACCCGGCAACCTTGGGTAGCAGCGAAGTCGAGGCATTTCTGTCCTGGCTGGTCTAGAGGAG
GCATGATGATATATTTTTATCTTGTGCAATGTAACATCAGAGATTTTGAGACACGGGCCAGAGCTGCCAG
GAAACAGCTATGACCATGTAATACGACTCACTATAGGGGATATCAGCTGGATGGCAAATAATGATTTTAT
TTTGACTGATAGTGACCTGTTCGTTGCAACAAATTGATAAGCAATGCTTTCTTATAATGCCAACTTTGTA
CAAGAAAGTTGGGGTGTGTGAGGGAAAAGCTGGCAATGTTGACGGGAGAGAAGGCTTGGAGCTGAGCAGG
TTACTTGTTGTCTTTGACATAAAAGGATCTGGGGAGAAGTCATCATCCCACTCAAAGCCACCACCTTCTT
CGTCGGTGGAGCTTTCGGAGTTGATGCACCTGCTCAGGTAGGGAGAGCCTGAGGCTGGGGCTGGGCCGCT
CAGGTCCGGGCCGCACGCCTCTCCTCCACAGGGCCCCAGCTCTTTGGTTGGGGTCTCCTGGTCAAACAGG
TAGACTGTGACATCATCGAAAAACGTGACTGCCTTCTTTTCCTTCTTCCAGTCCTCGGGCAGTGGGTCGG
GGGCATTGGCCGCTGTGGGCTTCAACAGACTCCGCAGGTGCCTTCCGTCCTCGTTGCTGAGGATGATGGG
CACGGGGTGCTCGGTCTCGTCCTCCGACTCGGAGCTGAGGCTATGCAGGTTGAAGGCCCGCAGGTCCTCG
TCCGAGTCGTCGCTGTTTTCGTCCTCCTCGTCTGCATCCATCCCGTCCTCTGAGAGGTCGAGCATCCCTG
ACACCCCGAGTTTCCCCAGGTACTTCCCTTCGATGTCCGGCTCCTTCAACTTCGGGCCCTCGGAGTGGCT
GGACAGGGACTTGTCCAGCGCAGAATTGGTGTAGGCAAGGAGTTCGTTCGTGTTGGTCCCCGTGGAAGCG
AGGGTGCAGGGGCGATCGTCCTGTGTCTCGAAGTCATCGCCGCTGCTAAGTTCTGCATTCAGCACACTCC
AGGGACTGCTGGCCTCGTCTTCCGTGGGATGCACCTGCTGGGGAACACCAGTCTGTGCTGGCTCCGGCGT
GGCTCTTAATTCCAGGTCACTGGAGTTGTGCAAAGCAGACAGACAACTTTCATCTGGCTGGCTCTTTCTG
GCTTCCAGGCAGCTATCCTGGGCAGCAGGACTTTGCTCGGGGAGGACTGGCTCGGGTAGGGGCTGCTCCT
GTACCAACACCAAGGCGGATGGGGAGGTTCCCGGGACCTCCTCAGACCTTTTCTCGGGCTCAGAGTCATT
GTCTGAGAAGTACGCAGAGTCTCGGTATGAACCCTGGGAGCCAGCTGTGAACGTCTCAGGGGTCACTTCT
GTGCCTCTGTGACCATCGCCGGCATCTGAGATGACAATGACCGGGTTGGGAGGCAGACCGCTGTGGCCGC
CATCGCCCGTGGTGGCTGGTTCTGAGTCTGCGGTGCCCTCGGGAGCGGGATGCAAGGTCCACTCGGGAGA
CTCCAAGTTCTCTGTTTCGTAGCCACTGTCTGCCGGCTTATCGGGGGGCACTAGTTTCTGGGGAGTGTGA
GATCCTAAAGAGTCCAGTAGCGCTTCGTGGACATCCACTGACTCCAGAGAGTCCGGGGTTTCCAGGGACG
GCTCAGAGGCTGGGAAGGGTGCTGACAAGCTGTCCTCCAGGAGGCTGTCCTGACTGGTTGAGTCCGAGGA
GAGGGCAGACACCAAGCCTGCTTCTTTTGCTGCGTCTTTAGAATTGAGCTGATTTAAAGTCTCCACAGCC
TCTAAGTTTTTCTCTAGCCGGCGATGACTGTGATGGTCTTCCGAAAATGGTTTATTGTGCAATTCCTGTC
CCAGTTCCGGGAGACTACTCCCTACACTCACCCTGCTGGCAAGGATGTCATCAGCAAGAACAGAGTCACT
TTCGGTGAGTCGCAGGGTCTCCTCACTCTCGCCAGGAGAGTCCTGGGACCTGTTATCCAGGCTGTGGGTT
CTGGCATCAGTTGAGAGAATTTCAACCGGGACAGTCACAGCGTCTGGACTGATGTCCTGGTGGAGACAGT
CCTCCGGGACAATAACATCTAAACACGTGGGCTGGGTTTCTCCCTGTGTTGGGAGTGAGTCTGGGGGTAC
CCGACGGGGCGTTTCTTCTGTTTCGAAGGAGGTAGGAGGTACCTGCACTTCTGGGGAAGACTGCAATGAG
GTGCTCAAAGTGTCACCTGTGAGCATGACATCTGTATCGTCACCCTTTGTGCTTACGTTTTCCTGCAACA
AAGACATGCCTGGCTTATTTTCAGCAAACTGAAGCTCAGTATCTAAAGAGTTTCTACATGACGTTTCTAA
CATAGCTTCAGTAAAACCAGCATTCTTAAGTTCTGTCTGAAGATCATTTATGTGTTCTTTGCTGGACAAT
GAGCCTTTTAGTAAGTTTTTCTCTTGAAGAAATAAAAAGTTTTCTGACAATTCTTGAACATTCAATGGAT
CAAAATTATCTTGGTGCATAAGATTATCTGATAGGCAGAGAGGCTCACTGTCAAAAATCTTACGGGGCTT
TTCTTTCTCAAAGTGGCCTGTTATGACTGACTCTTTGGGGTTATCCAAACTGGAACTTAAAGTGGCAGGT
TTAAAGTCGGCTTGAACTCCGTTTAATTCCATTAAGTCGAATATTTTTTGGTGACTGGGCAAATCTTCCG
ATTTGTCCACATCATTAAATATATTGTTGAAAGGGCTCTCGGGGCCACTGGTCACGTGTAAGTCCCCTGG
TAAGCTAGAGTCTTTGGGGTCTGTACTGCTTTGGAAGAAGTCCTCATCTGTACTGGACTCCTCAAGTTCA
ACGCTCCTGAGCGCCGTGAGCTGGGACAGTTCAGGGCCAGTCCTTTCTGGATTATCCATGTCGGTTGTGA
GCAGCGCTGGTGGGTAATCAAGCTCCAAGTTACTACCACTTTTTTCTTCTAACTGGATATAATAGTCGCT
TCCAACAGAAAGGTTGTGGGCATCAAAAACAGGAACCACTCCAGGGACCCTCAGGGGGACATCCTGGCCG
CTGTCATCTTGCTTTCCGGGCCCAGGATCTGAAAGCGAACTCTCAAAAACTTCAACCGGATAGAAGATGC
TCGTGTAGGACAAGCCTTCGTCCAGGTGGCCCCGGCTGCGCTCGTCAAAGTGGTCGTGCTTAGCGGCCTC
CCAGACATACTCGAAGCTCAGGCCCTGGCTGGTTTCGGTCACGGTGAGGACTTCCTCCATTTCACGACCC
AGCCGGTCCCTGGCAAAGTGGTCGAGAATTGGGAATGCAGCATTGTTGGAGGAGTCTCTGCTGTTTGTGT
TCGGCTTCAGAGCGTTCCACTGCTGTTCAAAGTCGACCTCTGAGTCCCGCTGGCTCTGCAGCCGCAGGTA
AGTCAGCAGCCTGTGCACATCTTCAGCCGCGGGTCTCTTTTCTGGTGACAGCCAACAGAACTGTAAGACT
TCATACCATCTATCAGAGTAGGGCTGCTCCAGCTGGGGCTTCGGGAGTTTTGTGTCTCTCTCTCTAATGA
CTTGGTTGAGGACATCTAAGTTGGAAAGGTTTGAATACGGCTGTGCGGCATTGTCAAAAAGCTCCCAAAG
TGTCACACCCAGAGACCAGATATTACTATACTTAGTCTGATCTGCAGTTAGCAGTCTGTCTTGAAAGCTG
GTTACTAATTCTGGAGCAGTCCATCGCAGAGGGAAAACTTTTTTATCATCTGTTTCAATATAATCCTCCT
TGTACCTGCTGAATCCTATTCCGTAATCTCCCACTTTCACATTTAAGTCGGAGGTGAGAAAACAATTCCG
CAGGGCTAAATCACTGTGCAGGAAGTGCAGCTTGTGCATGGCGGCCAGCCCCGCGGCGACCTCGCACGCC
ATCCTCTGCAGCAGCATGGTCTGTGAGTCCCCCCGCATGTGCTCCTGCTCGCTGCGCAGATACGCCTTCA
GGTCACCCAAGTCACAGAACTCAAACACCAGGAGGTAGGGAATCGCTTCTACGCACTGTCCAACACACTG
AAGAATATTTGGATGCTGAAGAATGTAGTAAGGTTCTCCATTTTTCAAAAAAGTATCTTGTTCCTTTGGG
TTGGCACTTGCTTTTAACTCCTTCACGATGACTCTTGCTACGCTAGTGCCCGTGTAAATCTCTCCCAAGA
GAACCTTTCCAAACCAGCCATTTCCAATTTCCTGTATGTAGTTTAGACTGTGGCGGGCAACTTGAGACTT
CAATCCCTCTACAGAAGGCTGGAATTGCGAGGGAGCTGGGAGTGAAATATTTGGTACTGAAAGTGTGAAG
ACCTCTGCTGGGGACTGAACAGAGGGAGTGTCTTCTGCTGGTGGTGTGAAATCTATCTCATCATCAAAAT
TATCTTCAAATTCCTTAAAGTCTATTTCTGGGTCCTTACAGCAGGATACACAGTTTGCAATTAACACTAT
TAATATTATTAAACTGCACACACACAGGATCACAAAAGATGAGGAAACTTCTGCAGCAGGTGGCGCCTCC
CCTGCACCTGTTTGCGGAAGTGGCGCGGCCCCAGCACTGCCGGCGATCAGGAGGACCAGCAGCAGCAGCA
GCAGCCTCCGCCGCAACGCCGGCGGCCCCGGCATGGTGCCAACTTTTTTGTACAAAGTTGGCATTATAAA
AAAGCATTGCTC
Features (pLannotate 1.2.2; 12 found; start..end, strand, type, name):
     70..106     +  CDS            lacZα (fragment): LacZα fragment of β-galactosidase; lacZ fragment
    153..196     -  terminator     rrnB T1 terminator: Escherichia coli rrnB; transcription terminator T1 from the E. coli rrnB gene
    328..355     +  terminator     rrnB T2 terminator: transcription terminator T2 from the E. coli rrnB gene
    410..502     -  CDS            lacI (fragment): lac repressor; lacI; The lac repressor binds to the lac operator to inhibit transcription in E. coli. This inhibition can be relieved by adding lactose or isopropyl-β-D-thiogalactopyranoside (IPTG).
    685..1273    -  rep_origin     ori: high-copy-number ColE1/pMB1/pBR322/pUC origin of replication
   1366..2157    -  CDS            SmR: aminoglycoside adenylyltransferase (Murphy, 1985); aadA; confers resistance to spectinomycin and streptomycin
   2164..2220    -  CDS            GmR (fragment): gentamycin acetyltransferase; aacC1; confers resistance to gentamycin
   2396..2419    -  promoter       Pc promoter (fragment): intI1 (promoter lies within the coding sequence); class 1 integron promoter
   2609..2627    +  promoter       T7 promoter: promoter for bacteriophage T7 RNA polymerase
   2645..2743    +  protein_bind   attL2: mutant version of attL; recombination site for the Gateway® LR reaction LR Clonase™
   2776..7104    -  CDS            LMTK2: LMTK2_HUMAN - Also known as AATYK2, BREK, KIAA1079, KPI2, LMR2. Experimental evidence at protein level: Swiss-Prot protein existence level 1. Phosphorylates PPP1C, phosphorylase b and CFTR. From Homo sapiens (Human).
   7110..53      -  protein_bind   attL3 (across the origin): mutant version of attL; recombination site for the Gateway® LR reaction LR Clonase™
