[The description below was written by a language model from this plasmid's Addgene catalogue record and pLannotate feature annotations shown in this document.]
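Description:
pDONR223-LMTK2 is a Gateway entry clone built in the Invitrogen pDONR223 donor backbone and carrying the human LMTK2 (lemur tyrosine kinase 2, also known as AATYK2, BREK, KPI2 or LMR2) open reading frame. It is a bacterial propagation plasmid only. It replicates from a high-copy ColE1/pUC-type origin and is selected with spectinomycin through the aadA (SmR) aminoglycoside adenylyltransferase gene, which lies downstream of remnants of a class 1 integron Pc promoter and a gentamicin-resistance gene fragment. rrnB T1 and T2 terminators flank the cloning region to insulate it from read-through transcription. A T7 promoter and M13 primer sites sit next to the insert and are useful for sequencing across the junctions. Short lacZα and lacI fragments appear to be backbone remnants.

The annotated LMTK2 coding sequence lies on the reverse strand between two attL-type recombination sites, labelled attL2 and attL3 by the automated annotation. The second site spans the origin of the circular map. The catalogue lists the insert as 4512 bp, while the annotated protein match covers about 4.3 kb of the 7,152 nt sequenced plasmid. The attL sites allow an LR Clonase reaction to move the ORF into any compatible destination vector. The ORF deliberately lacks a stop codon, so the destination vector can supply a C-terminal epitope tag and the terminator codon. Because the plasmid has no mammalian promoter, it is not meant for direct transfection. The depositors instead point to a companion set of lentiviral destination vectors (pLX301 to pLX304) for expression in mammalian cells. The clone belongs to a kinase ORF collection used for gain-of-function screening, as in the associated study of resistance to RAF inhibition.
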