Addgene plasmid #23914: pDONR223-LMTK2
Depositing lab: William Hahn & David Root. Depositing organization: Dana-Farber Cancer Institute. Publication: COT drives resistance to RAF inhibition through MAP kinase pathway reactivation. Johannessen CM, Boehm JS, Kim SY, Thomas SR, Wardwell L, Johnson LA, Emery CM, Stransky N, Cogdill AP, Barretina J, Caponigro G, Hieronymus H, Murray RR, Salehi-Ashtiani K, Hill DE, Vidal M, Zhao JJ, Yang X, Alkan O, Kim S, Harris JL, Wilson CJ, Myer VE, Finan PM, Root DE, Roberts TM, Golub T, Flaherty KT, Dummer R, Weber BL, Sellers WR, Schlegel R, Wargo JA, Hahn WC, Garraway LA. Nature. 2010 Dec 16;468(7326):968-72. doi: 10.1038/nature09627 PubMed 21107320.
Backbone
  Vector backbone: pDONR223
  Backbone manufacturer: Invitrogen
  Backbone size w/o insert (bp): 5005
  Vector type: Gateway Donor vector
Growth in bacteria
  Bacterial resistance: Spectinomycin, 50 μg/mL
  Growth temperature: 37°C
  Growth strain: DH5alpha
  Copy number: High Copy
Gene/Insert
  Gene/Insert name: LMTK2 (alt name: lemur tyrosine kinase 2)
  Species: H. sapiens (human)
  Insert size (bp): 4512
  Entrez Gene: LMTK2 (a.k.a. AATYK2, BREK, KPI-2, KPI2, LMR2, PPP1R100, cprk, hBREK)
  Cloning method: Gateway Cloning
  Sequencing primers: 5′ M13pUC-fwd; 3′ M13rev
Terms and licenses: Academic/Nonprofit Terms; Industry Terms: Not Available to Industry
Depositor comments: The ORF has no Stop codon. This design enables easy recombination into a destination vector to add an epitope tag of choice and Stop codon to the ORF. Do NOT use this plasmid directly for transfections. A set of 4 custom lentiviral vectors is available ( pLX301 (http://www.addgene.org/25895/) , pLX302 (http://www.addgene.org/25896/) , pLX303 (http://www.addgene.org/25897/) , pLX304 (http://www.addgene.org/25890/) ) to be used to express these ORFs in mammalian cells. These plasmids are not included in the kit and must be ordered separately.
How to cite: pDONR223-LMTK2 was a gift from William Hahn & David Root (Addgene plasmid # 23914 ; http://n2t.net/addgene:23914 ; RRID:Addgene_23914)
