>Addgene plasmid #23914 | pDONR223-LMTK2 | addgene partial sequence | sequence record 29746 | 23914 with M13pUC-fwd
AATAATGATTTTATTTTGACTGATAGTGACCTGTTCGTTGCAACAAATTGATGAGCAATGCTTTTTTATA
ATGCCAACTTTGTACAAAAAAGTTGGCACCATGCCGGGGCCGCCGGCGTTGCGGCGGAGGCTGCTGCTGC
TGCTGCTGGTCCTCCTGATCGCCGGCAGTGCTGGGGCCGCGCCACTTCCGCAAACAGGTGCAGGGGAGGC
GCCACCTGCTGCAGAAGTTTCCTCATCTTTTGTGATCCTGTGTGTGTGCAGTTTAATAATATTAATAGTG
TTAATTGCAAACTGTGTATCCTGCTGTAAGGACCCAGAAATAGACTTTAAGGAATTTGAAGATAATTTTG
ATGATGAGATAGATTTCACACCACCAGCAGAAGACACTCCCTCTGTTCAGTCCCCAGCAGAGGTCTTCAC
ACTTTCAGTACCAAATATTTCACTCCCAGCTCCCTCGCAATTCCAGCCTTCTGTAGAGGGATTGAAGTCT
CAAGTTGCCCGCCACAGTCTAAACTACATACAGGAAATTGGAAATG
