>Addgene plasmid #23914 | pDONR223-LMTK2 | addgene partial sequence | sequence record 93952 | M13-Rev 5'-CAGGAAACAGCTATGACC-3'
CAGCTGGATGGCAAATAATGATTTTATTTTGACTGATAGTGACCTGTTCGTTGCAACAAATTGATAAGCA
ATGCTTTCTTATAATGCCAACTTTGTACAAGAAAGTTGGGGTGTGTGAGGGAAAAGCTGGCAATGTTGAC
GGGAGAGAAGGCTTGGAGCTGAGCAGGTTACTTGTTGTCTTTGACATAAAAGGATCTGGGGAGAAGTCAT
CATCCCACTCAAAGCCACCACCTTCTTCGTCGGTGGAGCTTTCGGAGTTGATGCACCTGCTCAGGTAGGG
AGAGCCTGAGGCTGGGGCTGGGCCGCTCAGGTCCGGGCCGCACGCCTCTCCTCCACAGGGCCCCAGCTCT
TTGGTTGGGGTCTCCTGGTCAAACAGGTAGACTGTGACATCATCGAAAAACGTGACTGCCTTCTTTTCCT
TCTTCCAGTCCTCGGGCAGTGGGTCGGGGGCATTGGCCGCTGTGGGCTTCAACAGACTCCGCAGGTGCCT
TCCGTCCTCGTTGCTGAGGATGATGGGCACGGGGTGCTCGGTCTCGTCCTCCGACTCGGAGCTGAGGCTA
TGCAGGTTGAAGGCCCGCAGGTCCTCGTCCGAGTCGTCGCTGTTTTCGTCCTCCTCGTCTGCATCCATCC
CGTCCTCTGAGAGGTCGAGCATCCCTGACACCCCGAGTTTCCCCAGGTACTTCCCTTCGATGTCCGGCTC
CTTCAACTTCGGGCCCTCGGAGTGGCTGGACAGGGACTTGTCCAGCGCAGAATTGGTGTA
